>Addgene plasmid #96983 | pMDC84-SEIPIN3N-1C | addgene full sequence | sequence record 189309 | Addgene NGS Result
TGTAAAACGACGGCCAGTGCCAAGCTTGCATGCCTGCAGGTCAACATGGTGGAGCACGACACACTTGTCT
ACTCCAAAAATATCAAAGATACAGTCTCAGAAGACCAAAGGGCAATTGAGACTTTTCAACAAAGGGTAAT
ATCCGGAAACCTCCTCGGATTCCATTGCCCAGCTATCTGTCACTTTATTGTGAAGATAGTGGAAAAGGAA
GGTGGCTCCTACAAATGCCATCATTGCGATAAAGGAAAGGCCATCGTTGAAGATGCCTCTGCCGACAGTG
GTCCCAAAGATGGACCCCCACCCACGAGGAGCATCGTGGAAAAAGAAGACGTTCCAACCACGTCTTCAAA
GCAAGTGGATTGATGTGATAACATGGTGGAGCACGACACACTTGTCTACTCCAAAAATATCAAAGATACA
GTCTCAGAAGACCAAAGGGCAATTGAGACTTTTCAACAAAGGGTAATATCCGGAAACCTCCTCGGATTCC
ATTGCCCAGCTATCTGTCACTTTATTGTGAAGATAGTGGAAAAGGAAGGTGGCTCCTACAAATGCCATCA
TTGCGATAAAGGAAAGGCCATCGTTGAAGATGCCTCTGCCGACAGTGGTCCCAAAGATGGACCCCCACCC
ACGAGGAGCATCGTGGAAAAAGAAGACGTTCCAACCACGTCTTCAAAGCAAGTGGATTGATGTGATATCT
CCACTGACGTAAGGGATGACGCACAATCCCACTATCCTTCGCAAGACCCTTCCTCTATATAAGGAAGTTC
ATTTCATTTGGAGAGGACCTCGACTCTAGAACTAGTTAATTAAATGGAATCAGAATCAGAATCATCATCA
ACACATAGCAGCTGCGATCGATTCCTAGACGCAGAAGACGAATTCTTTTACGATAGCTTCTCGAACCACT
ACGACTGCCTCAATTCGTCTCCCCCCGCGAATCTCCGTCGCCGAAGGTTGCCTATGGATACGGATTCTTC
TTCTTCCTCTTCTACGTCTTCATTGGAATCTTGTGAGAAACGGAGCACCGTGGGAGAAAATGACGAGCTT
GAGGTTTCTCTAGTGGATTTCGAAACAATTGAAATTGATGTCGATGTTACTGACTCTGCAAATAGCTCAA
TCGACTCGATTTCGGAAAAAGGAGAAGACTTTGAAGTAATTGACTCGTGTACCGATACGGAGAAGAATAT
GGGTGAGAATGATTCGGGTCGGGTCGACCCGTTTACAGTGACCACCTTGAATGATGAGCGAGGTGAGATT
TATACCGGACCGGAATATACTTCGACGGATTGGTCTTTGACGAGTCTAGTGATCAGGTCACTAATCTACA
ACGCACTCGTGGTATTATCCTCACCTTTCTTTCTCCTATACCGCTCTTACCGCCGCGCAGTCGTTACCGT
CTCCGCAGCAGAAAAAGCGGTTAAACGTGCTCCAGCGCAGATAGCTGGTGGTGCGGGGCGGGTTGTTAGG
AGGACATGGTTTGGTATATTGGGTGCATGCCACGTGTCAATGGTAATGGTGTTGGCTTTGATTTTGGCGG
TTGTTATTGGTGTTGGGATTGTGAGTTTGTATGTAGAAAAGCCTGTGGTTGTGAGAGACAGATTGTTCTT
TGATTACACTGAAGAAAACCCCAGTGCGGTTTTTAGTTTTGATAAGAAGAAGAGATCGTTTAGTGTTCCT
GTTGGTCATAGTGTTCATGTCTCTTTAGTGCTTTGGATGCCTGAATCTGAAATTAATCGAAGAATTGGAG
TATTTCAGTTGAAAGTAGAGCTTTTATCGTTGAAAGGCGAGACAATCGCGAGATCGAGCCAACCTTGTAT
GTTACGGTTCAGAAGCAAACCTATAAGACTTGCACGAACATTTGTGATGAGTGTTCCACTTATAGCCGGG
ATAGCAAACGAAGCACAAACAATGAGAATCGATGCATTAAAGCACCAAGAGAAAATGCCAAGGACAAAAG
CCGTGAGAGCGACTCTGATTCCGCGTGCACAAACTCGGACATTGCCTCAGTTATATGAAGCAGAGATCGT
TATAAACTCAAAACCGCCCTGGATTAAACGAATGGCTTATAACTGGAAATGGACTCTTTGCGTATGGACT
TCAATGTACCTTTACGTCGCGATTTTGACCGCACTTCTTTGGTGTTTTAGACCGGTTTTGTTCCCTTACA
CTTCCTCAAGAACCATTTCGGAGAGCGAAAACTTAGAGATCGAAGTAGTTGAAGAGGAACAAGAACAAGT
CATGGAAAGACGACGGAGGGAAAGAAGAAACCAGCCTCGTCGAAGAAATTTTGCTACTACACAGAAAAGT
TATACATGGCGCGCCTCGAGGGGGGGCCCGGTACCGGTAGAAAAAATGAGTAAAGGAGAAGAACTTTTCA
CTGGAGTTGTCCCAATTCTTGTTGAATTAGATGGTGATGTTAATGGGCACAAATTTTCTGTCAGTGGAGA
GGGTGAAGGTGATGCAACATACGGAAAACTTACCCTTAAATTTATTTGCACTACTGGAAAACTACCTGTT
CCATGGCCAACCCTGGTCACCACCCTGACCTACGGCGTGCAGTGCTTCTCCCGTTACCCTGATCATATGA
AGCGGCACGACTTCTTCAAGAGCGCCATGCCTGAGGGATACGTGCAGGAGAGGACCATCTTCTTCAAGGA
CGACGGGAACTACAAGACACGTGCTGAAGTCAAGTTTGAGGGAGACACCCTCGTCAACAGGATCGAGCTT
AAGGGAATCGATTTCAAGGAGGACGGAAACATCCTCGGCCACAAGTTGGAATACAACTACAACTCCCACA
ACGTATACATCATGGCCGACAAGCAAAAGAACGGCATCAAAGCCAACTTCAAGACCCGCCACAACATCGA
AGACGGCGGCGTGCAACTCGCTGATCATTATCAACAAAATACTCCAATTGGCGATGGCCCTGTCCTTTTA
CCAGACAACCATTACCTGTCCACACAATCTGCCCTTTCGAAAGATCCCAACGAAAAGAGAGACCACATGG
TCCTTCTTGAGTTTGTAACAGCTGCTGGGATTACACATGGCATGGTAGAACTATACAAACACCACCACCA
CCACCACTAAGAGCTCGAATTTCCCCGATCGTTCAAACATTTGGCAATAAAGTTTCTTAAGATTGAATCC
TGTTGCCGGTCTTGCGATGATTATCATATAATTTCTGTTGAATTACGTTAAGCATGTAATAATTAACATG
TAATGCATGACGTTATTTATGAGATGGGTTTTTATGATTAGAGTCCCGCAATTATACATTTAATACGCGA
TAGAAAACAAAATATAGCGCGCAAACTAGGATAAATTATCGCGCGCGGTGTCATCTATGTTACTAGATCG
GGAATTCGTAATCATGTCATAGCTGTTTCCTGTGTGAAATTGTTATCCGCTCACAATTCCACACAACATA
CGAGCCGGAAGCATAAAGTGTAAAGCCTGGGGTGCCTAATGAGTGAGCTAACTCACATTAATTGCGTTGC
GCTCACTGCCCGCTTTCCAGTCGGGAAACCTGTCGTGCCAGCTGCATTAATGAATCGGCCAACGCGCGGG
GAGAGGCGGTTTGCGTATTGGCTAGAGCAGCTTGCCAACATGGTGGAGCACGACACTCTCGTCTACTCCA
AGAATATCAAAGATACAGTCTCAGAAGACCAAAGGGCTATTGAGACTTTTCAACAAAGGGTAATATCGGG
AAACCTCCTCGGATTCCATTGCCCAGCTATCTGTCACTTCATCAAAAGGACAGTAGAAAAGGAAGGTGGC
ACCTACAAATGCCATCATTGCGATAAAGGAAAGGCTATCGTTCAAGATGCCTCTGCCGACAGTGGTCCCA
AAGATGGACCCCCACCCACGAGGAGCATCGTGGAAAAAGAAGACGTTCCAACCACGTCTTCAAAGCAAGT
GGATTGATGTGAACATGGTGGAGCACGACACTCTCGTCTACTCCAAGAATATCAAAGATACAGTCTCAGA
AGACCAAAGGGCTATTGAGACTTTTCAACAAAGGGTAATATCGGGAAACCTCCTCGGATTCCATTGCCCA
GCTATCTGTCACTTCATCAAAAGGACAGTAGAAAAGGAAGGTGGCACCTACAAATGCCATCATTGCGATA
AAGGAAAGGCTATCGTTCAAGATGCCTCTGCCGACAGTGGTCCCAAAGATGGACCCCCACCCACGAGGAG
CATCGTGGAAAAAGAAGACGTTCCAACCACGTCTTCAAAGCAAGTGGATTGATGTGATATCTCCACTGAC
GTAAGGGATGACGCACAATCCCACTATCCTTCGCAAGACCCTTCCTCTATATAAGGAAGTTCATTTCATT
TGGAGAGGACACGCTGAAATCACCAGTCTCTCTCTACAAATCTATCTCTCTCGAGCTTTCGCAGATCCGG
GGGGCAATGAGATATGAAAAAGCCTGAACTCACCGCGACGTCTGTCGAGAAGTTTCTGATCGAAAAGTTC
GACAGCGTCTCCGACCTGATGCAGCTCTCGGAGGGCGAAGAATCTCGTGCTTTCAGCTTCGATGTAGGAG
GGCGTGGATATGTCCTGCGGGTAAATAGCTGCGCCGATGGTTTCTACAAAGATCGTTATGTTTATCGGCA
CTTTGCATCGGCCGCGCTCCCGATTCCGGAAGTGCTTGACATTGGGGAGTTTAGCGAGAGCCTGACCTAT
TGCATCTCCCGCCGTTCACAGGGTGTCACGTTGCAAGACCTGCCTGAAACCGAACTGCCCGCTGTTCTAC
AACCGGTCGCGGAGGCTATGGATGCGATCGCTGCGGCCGATCTTAGCCAGACGAGCGGGTTCGGCCCATT
CGGACCGCAAGGAATCGGTCAATACACTACATGGCGTGATTTCATATGCGCGATTGCTGATCCCCATGTG
TATCACTGGCAAACTGTGATGGACGACACCGTCAGTGCGTCCGTCGCGCAGGCTCTCGATGAGCTGATGC
TTTGGGCCGAGGACTGCCCCGAAGTCCGGCACCTCGTGCACGCGGATTTCGGCTCCAACAATGTCCTGAC
GGACAATGGCCGCATAACAGCGGTCATTGACTGGAGCGAGGCGATGTTCGGGGATTCCCAATACGAGGTC
GCCAACATCTTCTTCTGGAGGCCGTGGTTGGCTTGTATGGAGCAGCAGACGCGCTACTTCGAGCGGAGGC
ATCCGGAGCTTGCAGGATCGCCACGACTCCGGGCGTATATGCTCCGCATTGGTCTTGACCAACTCTATCA
GAGCTTGGTTGACGGCAATTTCGATGATGCAGCTTGGGCGCAGGGTCGATGCGACGCAATCGTCCGATCC
GGAGCCGGGACTGTCGGGCGTACACAAATCGCCCGCAGAAGCGCGGCCGTCTGGACCGATGGCTGTGTAG
AAGTACTCGCCGATAGTGGAAACCGACGCCCCAGCACTCGTCCGAGGGCAAAGAAATAGAGTAGATGCCG
ACCGGGATCTGTCGATCGACAAGCTCGAGTTTCTCCATAATAATGTGTGAGTAGTTCCCAGATAAGGGAA
TTAGGGTTCCTATAGGGTTTCGCTCATGTGTTGAGCATATAAGAAACCCTTAGTATGTATTTGTATTTGT
AAAATACTTCTATCAATAAAATTTCTAATTCCTAAAACCAAAATCCAGTACTAAAATCCAGATCCCCCGA
ATTAATTCGGCGTTAATTCAGTACATTAAAAACGTCCGCAATGTGTTATTAAGTTGTCTAAGCGTCAATT
TGTTTACACCACAATATATCCTGCCACCAGCCAGCCAACAGCTCCCCGACCGGCAGCTCGGCACAAAATC
ACCACTCGATACAGGCAGCCCATCAGTCCGGGACGGCGTCAGCGGGAGAGCCGTTGTAAGGCGGCAGACT
TTGCTCATGTTACCGATGCTATTCGGAAGAACGGCAACTAAGCTGCCGGGTTTGAAACACGGATGATCTC
GCGGAGGGTAGCATGTTGATTGTAACGATGACAGAGCGTTGCTGCCTGTGATCACCGCGGTTTCAAAATC
GGCTCCGTCGATACTATGTTATACGCCAACTTTGAAAACAACTTTGAAAAAGCTGTTTTCTGGTATTTAA
GGTTTTAGAATGCAAGGAACAGTGAATTGGAGTTCGTCTTGTTATAATTAGCTTCTTGGGGTATCTTTAA
ATACTGTAGAAAAGAGGAAGGAAATAATAAATGGCTAAAATGAGAATATCACCGGAATTGAAAAAACTGA
TCGAAAAATACCGCTGCGTAAAAGATACGGAAGGAATGTCTCCTGCTAAGGTATATAAGCTGGTGGGAGA
AAATGAAAACCTATATTTAAAAATGACGGACAGCCGGTATAAAGGGACCACCTATGATGTGGAACGGGAA
AAGGACATGATGCTATGGCTGGAAGGAAAGCTGCCTGTTCCAAAGGTCCTGCACTTTGAACGGCATGATG
GCTGGAGCAATCTGCTCATGAGTGAGGCCGATGGCGTCCTTTGCTCGGAAGAGTATGAAGATGAACAAAG
CCCTGAAAAGATTATCGAGCTGTATGCGGAGTGCATCAGGCTCTTTCACTCCATCGACATATCGGATTGT
CCCTATACGAATAGCTTAGACAGCCGCTTAGCCGAATTGGATTACTTACTGAATAACGATCTGGCCGATG
TGGATTGCGAAAACTGGGAAGAAGACACTCCATTTAAAGATCCGCGCGAGCTGTATGATTTTTTAAAGAC
GGAAAAGCCCGAAGAGGAACTTGTCTTTTCCCACGGCGACCTGGGAGACAGCAACATCTTTGTGAAAGAT
GGCAAAGTAAGTGGCTTTATTGATCTTGGGAGAAGCGGCAGGGCGGACAAGTGGTATGACATTGCCTTCT
GCGTCCGGTCGATCAGGGAGGATATCGGGGAAGAACAGTATGTCGAGCTATTTTTTGACTTACTGGGGAT
CAAGCCTGATTGGGAGAAAATAAAATATTATATTTTACTGGATGAATTGTTTTAGTACCTAGGGAAGGTG
CGAATAAGCGGGGAAATTCTTCTCGGCTGACTCAGTCATTTCATTTCTTCATGTTTGAGCCGATTTTTTC
TCCCGTAAATGCCTTGAATCAGCCTATTTAGACCGTTTCTTCGCCATTTAAGGCGTTATCCCCAGTTTTT
A
[978 nt withheld, positions 7142-8119]
GATGAACCCTGTTCTATGGCTCCAGATGACAAACATGATCTCATATCAGGGACTTGTTCGCACCTTCCCT
AGAATGCATGACCAAAATCCCTTAACGTGAGTTTTCGTTCCACTGAGCGTCAGACCCCGTAGAAAAGATC
AAAGGATCTTCTTGAGATCCTTTTTTTCTGCGCGTAATCTGCTGCTTGCAAACAAAAAAACCACCGCTAC
CAGCGGTGGTTTGTTTGCCGGATCAAGAGCTACCAACTCTTTTTCCGAAGGTAACTGGCTTCAGCAGAGC
GCAGATACCAAATACTGTCCTTCTAGTGTAGCCGTAGTTAGGCCACCACTTCAAGAACTCTGTAGCACCG
CCTACATACCTCGCTCTGCTAATCCTGTTACCAGTGGCTGCTGCCAGTGGCGATAAGTCGTGTCTTACCG
GGTTGGACTCAAGACGATAGTTACCGGATAAGGCGCAGCGGTCGGGCTGAACGGGGGGTTCGTGCACACA
GCCCAGCTTGGAGCGAACGACCTACACCGAACTGAGATACCTACAGCGTGAGCTATGAGAAAGCGCCACG
CTTCCCGAAGGGAGAAAGGCGGACAGGTATCCGGTAAGCGGCAGGGTCGGAACAGGAGAGCGCACGAGGG
AGCTTCCAGGGGGAAACGCCTGGTATCTTTATAGTCCTGTCGGGTTTCGCCACCTCTGACTTGAGCGTCG
ATTTTTGTGATGCTCGTCAGGGGGGCGGAGCCTATGGAAAAACGCCAGCAACGCGGCCTTTTTACGGTTC
CTGGCCTTTTGCTGGCCTTTTGCTCACATGTTCTTTCCTGCGTTATCCCCTGATTCTGTGGATAACCGTA
TTACCGCCTTTGAGTGAGCTGATACCGCTCGCCGCAGCCGAACGACCGAGCGCAGCGAGTCAGTGAGCGA
GGAAGCGGAAGAGCGCCTGATGCGGTATTTTCTCCTTACGCATCTGTGCGGTATTTCACACCGCATATGG
TGCACTCTCAGTACAATCTGCTCTGATGCCGCATAGTTAAGCCAGTATACACTCCGCTATCGCTACGTGA
CTGGGTCATGGCTGCGCCCCGACACCCGCCAACACCCGCTGACGCGCCCTGACGGGCTTGTCTGCTCCCG
GCATCCGCTTACAGACAAGCTGTGACCGTCTCCGGGAGCTGCATGTGTCAGAGGTTTTCACCGTCATCAC
CGAAACGCGCGAGGCAGGGTGCCTTGATGTGGGCGCCGGCGGTCGAGTGGCGACGGCGCGGCTTGTCCGC
GCCCTGGTAGATTGCCTGGCCGTAGGCCAGCCATTTTTGAGCGGCCAGCGGCCGCGATAGGCCGACGCGA
AGCGGCGGGGCGTAGGGAGCGCAGCGACCGAAGGGTAGGCGCTTTTTGCAGCTCTTCGGCTGTGCGCTGG
CCAGACAGTTATGCACAGGCCAGGCGGGTTTTAAGAGTTTTAATAAGTTTTAAAGAGTTTTAGGCGGAAA
AATCGCCTTTTTTCTCTTTTATATCAGTCACTTACATGTGTGACCGGTTCCCAATGTACGGCTTTGGGTT
CCCAATGTACGGGTTCCGGTTCCCAATGTACGGCTTTGGGTTCCCAATGTACGTGCTATCCACAGGAAAG
AGACCTTTTCGACCTTTTTCCCCTGCTAGGGCAATTTGCCCTAGCATCTGCTCCGTACATTAGGAACCGG
CGGATGCTTCGCCCTCGATCAGGTTGCGGTAGCGCATGACTAGGATCGGGCCAGCCTGCCCCGCCTCCTC
CTTCAAATCGTACTCCGGCAGGTCATTTGACCCGATCAGCTTGCGCACGGTGAAACAGAACTTCTTGAAC
TCTCCGGCGCTGCCACTGCGTTCGTAGATCGTCTTGAACAACCATCTGGCTTCTGCCTTGCCTGCGGCGC
GGCGTGCCAGGCGGTAGAGAAAACGGCCGATGCCGGGATCGATCAAAAAGTAATCGGGGTGAACCGTCAG
CACGTCCGGGTTCTTGCCTTCTGTGATCTCGCGGTACATCCAATCAGCTAGCTCGATCTCGATGTACTCC
GGCCGCCCGGTTTCGCTCTTTACGATCTTGTAGCGGCTAATCAAGGCTTCACCCTCGGATACCGTCACCA
GGCGGCCGTTCTTGGCCTTCTTCGTACGCTGCATGGCAACGTGCGTGGTGTTTAACCGAATGCAGGTTTC
TACCAGGTCGTCTTTCTGCTTTCCGCCATCGGCTCGCCGGCAGAACTTGAGTACGTCCGCAACGTGTGGA
CGGAACACGCGGCCGGGCTTGTCTCCCTTCCCTTCCCGGTATCGGTTCATGGATTCGGTTAGATGGGAAA
CCGCCATCAGTACCAGGTCGTAATCCCACACACTGGCCATGCCGGCCGGCCCTGCGGAAACCTCTACGTG
CCCGTCTGGAAGCTCGTAGCGGATCACCTCGCCAGCTCGTCGGTCACGCTTCGACAGACGGAAAACGGCC
ACGTCCATGATGCTGCGACTATCGCGGGTGCCCACGTCATAGAGCATCGGAACGAAAAAATCTGGTTGCT
CGTCGCCCTTGGGCGGCTTCCTAATCGACGGCGCACCGGCTGCCGGCGGTTGCCGGGATTCTTTGCGGAT
TCGATCAGCGGCCGCTTGCCACGATTCACCGGGGCGTGCTTCTGCCTCGATGCGTTGCCGCTGGGCGGCC
TGCGCGGCCTTCAACTTCTCCACCAGGTCATCACCCAGCGCCGCGCCGATTTGTACCGGGCCGGATGGTT
TGCGACCGCTCACGCCGATTCCTCGGGCTTGGGGGTTCCAGTGCCATTGCAGGGCCGGCAGGCAACCCAG
CCGCTTACGCCTGGCCAACCGCCCGTTCCTCCACACATGGGGCATTCCACGGCGTCGGTGCCTGGTTGTT
CTTGATTTTCCATGCCGCCTCCTTTAGCCGCTAAAATTCATCTACTCATTTATTCATTTGCTCATTTACT
CTGGTAGCTGCGCGATGTATTCAGATAGCAGCTCGGTAATGGTCTTGCCTTGGCGTACCGCGTACATCTT
CAGCTTGGTGTGATCCTCCGCCGGCAACTGAAAGTTGACCCGCTTCATGGCTGGCGTGTCTGCCAGGCTG
GCCAACGTTGCAGCCTTGCTGCTGCGTGCGCTCGGACGGCCGGCACTTAGCGTGTTTGTGCTTTTGCTCA
TTTTCTCTTTACCTCATTAACTCAAATGAGTTTTGATTTAATTTCAGCGGCCAGCGCCTGGACCTCGCGG
GCAGCGTCGCCCTCGGGTTCTGATTCAAGAACGGTTGTGCCGGCGGCGGCAGTGCCTGGGTAGCTCACGC
GCTGCGTGATACGGGACTCAAGAATGGGCAGCTCGTACCCGGCCAGCGCCTCGGCAACCTCACCGCCGAT
GCGCGTGCCTTTGATCGCCCGCGACACGACAAAGGCCGCTTGTAGCCTTCCATCCGTGACCTCAATGCGC
TGCTTAACCAGCTCCACCAGGTCGGCGGTGGCCCATATGTCGTAAGGGCTTGGCTGCACCGGAATCAGCA
CGAAGTCGGCTGCCTTGATCGCGGACACAGCCAAGTCCGCCGCCTGGGGCGCTCCGTCGATCACTACGAA
GTCGCGCCGGCCGATGGCCTTCACGTCGCGGTCAATCGTCGGGCGGTCGATGCCGACAACGGTTAGCGGT
TGATCTTCCCGCACGGCCGCCCAATCGCGGGCACTGCCCTGGGGATCGGAATCGACTAACAGAACATCGG
CCCCGGCGAGTTGCAGGGCGCGGGCTAGATGGGTTGCGATGGTCGTCTTGCCTGACCCGCCTTTCTGGTT
AAGTACAGCGATAACCTTCATGCGTTCCCCTTGCGTATTTGTTTATTTACTCATCGCATCATATACGCAG
CGACCGCATGACGCAAGCTGTTTTACTCAAATACACATCACCTTTTTAGACGGCGGCGCTCGGTTTCTTC
AGCGGCCAAGCTGGCCGGCCAGGCCGCCAGCTTGGCATCAGACAAACCGGCCAGGATTTCATGCAGCCGC
ACGGTTGAGACGTGCGCGGGCGGCTCGAACACGTACCCGGCCGCGATCATCTCCGCCTCGATCTCTTCGG
TAATGAAAAACGGTTCGTCCTGGCCGTCCTGGTGCGGTTTCATGCTTGTTCCTCTTGGCGTTCATTCTCG
GCGGCCGCCAGGGCGTCGGCCTCGGTCAATGCGTCCTCACGGAAGGCACCGCGCCGCCTGGCCTCGGTGG
GCGTCACTTCCTCGCTGCGCTCAAGTGCGCGGTACAGGGTCGAGCGATGCACGCCAAGCAGTGCAGCCGC
CTCTTTCACGGTGCGGCCTTCCTGGTCGATCAGCTCGCGGGCGTGCGCGATCTGTGCCGGGGTGAGGGTA
GGGCGGGGGCCAAACTTCACGCCTCGGGCCTTGGCGGCCTCGCGCCCGCTCCGGGTGCGGTCGATGATTA
GGGAACGCTCGAACTCGGCAATGCCGGCGAACACGGTCAACACCATGCGGCCGGCCGGCGTGGTGGTGTC
GGCCCACGGCTCTGCCAGGCTACGCAGGCCCGCGCCGGCCTCCTGGATGCGCTCGGCAATGTCCAGTAGG
TCGCGGGTGCTGCGGGCCAGGCGGTCTAGCCTGGTCACTGTCACAACGTCGCCAGGGCGTAGGTGGTCAA
GCATCCTGGCCAGCTCCGGGCGGTCGCGCCTGGTGCCGGTGATCTTCTCGGAAAACAGCTTGGTGCAGCC
GGCCGCGTGCAGTTCGGCCCGTTGGTTGGTCAAGTCCTGGTCGTCGGTGCTGACGCGGGCATAGCCCAGC
AGGCCAGCGGCGGCGCTCTTGTTCATGGCGTAATGTCTCCGGTTCTAGTCGCAAGTATTCTACTTTATGC
GACTAAAACACGCGACAAGAAAACGCCAGGAAAAGGGCAGGGCGGCAGCCTGTCGCGTAACTTAGGACTT
GTGCGACATGTCGTTTTCAGAAGACGGCTGCACTGAACGTCAGAAGCCGACTGCACTATAGCAGCGGAGG
GGTTGGATCAAAGTACTTTGATCCCGAGGGGAACCCTGTGGTTGGCATGCACATACAAATGGACGAACGG
ATAAACCTTTTCACGCCCTTTTAAATATCCGATTATTCTAATAAACGCTCTTTTCTCTTAGGTTTACCCG
CCAATATATCCTGTCAAACACTGATAGTTTAAACTGAAGGCGGGAAACGACAATCTGATCCAAGCTCAAG
CTGCTCTAGCATTCGCCATTCAGGCTGCGCAACTGTTGGGAAGGGCGATCGGTGCGGGCCTCTTCGCTAT
TACGCCAGCTGGCGAAAGGGGGATGTGCTGCAAGGCGATTAAGTTGGGTAACGCCAGGGTTTTCCCAGTC
ACGACGT
Features (pLannotate 1.2.2; 27 found; start..end, strand, type, name):
     22..42      -  misc_feature   MCS (fragment): pUC18/19 multiple cloning site
    117..788     +  promoter       CaMV 35S promoter (enhanced): cauliflower mosaic virus 35S promoter with a duplicated enhancer region
   1270..2316    +  CDS            SEI1 (fragment): SEI1_ARATH - Experimental evidence at transcript level: Swiss-Prot protein existence level 2. Involved in lipid metabolism and lipid droplet (LD) morphology, number, and size. Facilitates the formation of large-sized LDs and modulates triacylglycerol accumulation. Induces probably a reorganization of the endoplasmic reticulum into LD-forming domains. From Arabidopsis thaliana (Mouse-ear cress).
   2324..2345    +  misc_feature   MCS (fragment): pBluescript multiple cloning site
   2356..3069    +  CDS            P11: P11 is a basic (constitutively fluorescent) cyan fluorescent protein published in 1994, derived from Aequorea victoria.
   3070..3087    +  CDS            9xHis (fragment): 9xHis affinity tag
   3107..3359    +  terminator     NOS terminator: nopaline synthase terminator and poly(A) signal
   3398..3420    -  protein_bind   lac operator (fragment): The lac repressor binds to the lac operator to inhibit transcription in E. coli. This inhibition can be relieved by adding lactose or isopropyl-β-D-thiogalactopyranoside (IPTG). lac repressor encoded by lacI
   3424..3454    -  promoter       lac promoter: promoter for the E. coli lac operon
   3469..3490    -  protein_bind   CAP binding site: CAP binding activates transcription in the presence of cAMP. E. coli catabolite activator protein
   3503..3591    -  CDS            lacI (fragment): lac repressor; lacI; The lac repressor binds to the lac operator to inhibit transcription in E. coli. This inhibition can be relieved by adding lactose or isopropyl-β-D-thiogalactopyranoside (IPTG).
   3681..4357    +  promoter       CaMV 35S promoter (enhanced): cauliflower mosaic virus 35S promoter with a duplicated enhancer region
   4424..5449    +  CDS            HygR: hygromycin B phosphotransferase confers resistance to hygromycin
   5490..5664    +  polyA_signal   CaMV poly(A) signal: cauliflower mosaic virus polyadenylation signal
   5742..5766    -  misc_feature   LB T-DNA repeat: left border repeat from nopaline C58 T-DNA
   6191..6985    +  CDS            KanR: aminoglycoside phosphotransferase; aphA-3; confers resistance to kanamycin
   7142..8119    -  CDS            insH10 (sequence withheld): INH10_ECOLI - Protein inferred from homology: Swiss-Prot protein existence level 3. Involved in the transposition of the insertion sequence IS5. From Escherichia coli (strain K12).
   8118..8186    +  CDS            yghO (fragment) (sequence partly withheld): YGHO_ECOLI - Experimental evidence at transcript level: Swiss-Prot protein existence level 2. From Escherichia coli (strain K12).
   8271..8859    +  rep_origin     ori: high-copy-number ColE1/pMB1/pBR322/pUC origin of replication
   9045..9185    -  misc_feature   bom: basis of mobility region from pBR322
   9287..9326    -  CDS            rop (fragment): Rop protein, which maintains plasmids at low copy number; rop
   9529..9723    -  rep_origin     pVS1 oriV: origin of replication for the Pseudomonas plasmid pVS1 (Heeb et al., 2000)
   9789..10862   -  CDS            pVS1 RepA: replication protein from the Pseudomonas plasmid pVS1 (Heeb et al., 2000)
  11291..11920   -  CDS            pVS1 StaA: stability protein from the Pseudomonas plasmid pVS1 (Heeb et al., 2000)
  12480..12881   -  CDS            Y4CG_SINFN (fragment): Protein inferred from homology: Swiss-Prot protein existence level 3. From Sinorhizobium fredii (strain NBRC 101917 / NGR234).
  13221..13245   -  misc_feature   RB T-DNA repeat: right border repeat from nopaline C58 T-DNA
  13311..19      -  CDS            lacZα (fragment) (across the origin): LacZα fragment of β-galactosidase; lacZ fragment
