[The description below was written by a language model from this plasmid's Addgene catalogue record and pLannotate feature annotations shown in this document.]
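Description:
pMDC84-SEIPIN3N-1C is a binary T-DNA plant expression vector built on the pMDC84 backbone and carrying a chimeric Arabidopsis thaliana SEIPIN coding sequence. It replicates in E. coli through a ColE1/pBR322-type origin (with the bom mobilisation region). The pVS1 oriV, RepA and StaA functions support replication and stable maintenance in Agrobacterium. Bacterial selection is by kanamycin (aphA-3). The feature table also picks up an IS5 transposase (insH) and a small flanking E. coli gene fragment between KanR and the origin. This suggests an insertion sequence in the backbone of the sequenced clone, outside the T-DNA, and may account for part of the 13,446 nt length.

Between the nopaline-type right and left border repeats lie two plant cassettes. The first uses an enhanced CaMV 35S promoter with a duplicated enhancer to drive the 1,503 bp insert, cloned between PacI and AscI sites. In this insert, 507 nucleotides from the N-terminal end of SEIPIN3 are joined to the C-terminal 996 nucleotides of SEIPIN1. Consistent with this, the automated annotation recognises only the downstream portion as SEIPIN1. The chimera is fused in frame at its C terminus to GFP (called by the annotation tool as an Aequorea-derived fluorescent protein variant) and then a 6xHis tag, and the cassette ends with the NOS terminator. The second cassette is a 35S-driven hygromycin phosphotransferase gene with the CaMV poly(A) signal, which allows selection of transformed plant tissue.

The construct is intended for expressing this domain-swapped SEIPIN in plants. The fluorescent fusion lets its localisation be followed, and the swap can be used to test how the N-terminal region contributes to SEIPIN effects on lipid droplet number, size and triacylglycerol accumulation.
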