Addgene plasmid #96983: pMDC84-SEIPIN3N-1C
Purpose: Express mutated Arabidopsis SEIPIN1 gene in plants.
Depositing lab: Kent Chapman. Depositing organization: University of North Texas. Publication: Arabidopsis SEIPIN Proteins Modulate Triacylglycerol Accumulation and Influence Lipid Droplet Proliferation. Cai Y, Goodman JM, Pyc M, Mullen RT, Dyer JM, Chapman KD. Plant Cell. 2015 Sep;27(9):2616-36. doi: 10.1105/tpc.15.00588. Epub 2015 Sep 11. PubMed 26362606.
Backbone
  Vector backbone: pMDC84
  Backbone size w/o insert (bp): 12460
  Vector type: Plant Expression
  Selectable markers: Hygromycin
Growth in bacteria
  Bacterial resistance: Kanamycin, 50 μg/mL
  Growth temperature: 37°C
  Growth strain: DH5alpha
  Copy number: High Copy
Gene/Insert
  Gene/Insert name: SEIPIN1
  Species: A. thaliana (mustard weed)
  Insert size (bp): 1503
  Mutation: A segment of 507 nucleotides from the N terminus of SEIPIN3 is appended to the C terminal 996 nucleotides of SEIPIN1.
  Entrez Gene: AT5G16460 (a.k.a. AT5G16460, MQK4.19, MQK4_19)
  Promoter: 35S
  Tag / fusion protein: 6xHis (C terminal on insert); GFP (C terminal on insert)
  Cloning method: Restriction Enzyme; 5′ cloning site PacI (not destroyed); 3′ cloning site AscI (not destroyed)
Terms and licenses: Academic/Nonprofit Terms; Industry Terms: Not Available to Industry
Depositor comments: The sequences and maps of pMDC vectors can be obtained from the following website. http://www.botinst.uzh.ch/en/research/development/grossnik/vectors/MarkdGatewayVectors.html
How to cite: pMDC84-SEIPIN3N-1C was a gift from Kent Chapman (Addgene plasmid # 96983 ; http://n2t.net/addgene:96983 ; RRID:Addgene_96983)
