>Addgene plasmid #96983 | pMDC84-SEIPIN3N-1C | depositor partial sequence | sequence record 178546 | Insert sequence
ATGGAATCAGAATCAGAATCATCATCAACACATAGCAGCTGCGATCGATTCCTAGACGCAGAAGACGAAT
TCTTTTACGATAGCTTCTCGAACCACTACGACTGCCTCAATTCGTCTCCCCCCGCGAATCTCCGTCGCCG
AAGGTTGCCTATGGATACGGATTCTTCTTCTTCCTCTTCTACGTCTTCATTGGAATCTTGTGAGAAACGG
AGCACCGTGGGAGAAAATGACGAGCTTGAGGTTTCTCTAGTGGATTTCGAAACAATTGAAATTGATGTCG
ATGTTACTGACTCTGCAAATAGCTCAATCGACTCGATTTCGGAAAAAGGAGAAGACTTTGAAGTAATTGA
CTCGTGTACCGATACGGAGAAGAATATGGGTGAGAATGATTCGGGTCGGGTCGACCCGTTTACAGTGACC
ACCTTGAATGATGAGCGAGGTGAGATTTATACCGGACCGGAATATACTTCGACGGATTGGTCTTTGACGA
GTCTAGTGATCAGGTCACTAATCTACAACGCACTCGTGGTATTATCCTCACCTTTCTTTCTCCTATACCG
CTCTTACCGCCGCGCAGTCGTTACCGTCTCCGCAGCAGAAAAAGCGGTTAAACGTGCTCCAGCGCAGATA
GCTGGTGGTGCGGGGCGGGTTGTTAGGAGGACATGGTTTGGTATATTGGGTGCATGCCACGTGTCAATGG
TAATGGTGTTGGCTTTGATTTTGGCGGTTGTTATTGGTGTTGGGATTGTGAGTTTGTATGTAGAAAAGCC
TGTGGTTGTGAGAGACAGATTGTTCTTTGATTACACTGAAGAAAACCCCAGTGCGGTTTTTAGTTTTGAT
AAGAAGAAGAGATCGTTTAGTGTTCCTGTTGGTCATAGTGTTCATGTCTCTTTAGTGCTTTGGATGCCTG
AATCTGAAATTAATCGAAGAATTGGAGTATTTCAGTTGAAAGTAGAGCTTTTATCGTTGAAAGGCGAGAC
AATCGCGAGATCGAGCCAACCTTGTATGTTACGGTTCAGAAGCAAACCTATAAGACTTGCACGAACATTT
GTGATGAGTGTTCCACTTATAGCCGGGATAGCAAACGAAGCACAAACAATGAGAATCGATGCATTAAAGC
ACCAAGAGAAAATGCCAAGGACAAAAGCCGTGAGAGCGACTCTGATTCCGCGTGCACAAACTCGGACATT
GCCTCAGTTATATGAAGCAGAGATCGTTATAAACTCAAAACCGCCCTGGATTAAACGAATGGCTTATAAC
TGGAAATGGACTCTTTGCGTATGGACTTCAATGTACCTTTACGTCGCGATTTTGACCGCACTTCTTTGGT
GTTTTAGACCGGTTTTGTTCCCTTACACTTCCTCAAGAACCATTTCGGAGAGCGAAAACTTAGAGATCGA
AGTAGTTGAAGAGGAACAAGAACAAGTCATGGAAAGACGACGGAGGGAAAGAAGAAACCAGCCTCGTCGA
AGAAATTTTGCTACTACACAGAAAAGTTATACA
